>Addgene plasmid #155386 | pJK520 | addgene full sequence | sequence record 309003 | Addgene NGS Result
TTACGCCCCGCCCTGCCACTCATCGCAGTACTGTTGTAATTCATTAAGCATTCTGCCGACATGGAAGCCA
TCACAAACGGCATGATGAACCTGAATCGCCAGCGGCATCAGCACCTTGTCGCCTTGCGTATAATATTTGC
CCATGGTGAAAACGGGGGCGAAGAAGTTGTCCATATTGGCCACGTTTAAATCAAAACTGGTGAAACTCAC
CCAGGGATTGGCTGAGACGAAAAACATATTCTCAATAAACCCTTTAGGGAAATAGGCCAGGTTTTCACCG
TAACACGCCACATCTTGCGAATATATGTGTAGAAACTGCCGGAAATCGTCGTGGTATTCACTCCAGAGCG
ATGAAAACGTTTCAGTTTGCTCATGGAAAACGGTGTAACAAGGGTGAACACTATCCCATATCACCAGCTC
ACCGTCTTTCATTGCCATACGAAATTCCGGATGAGCATTCATCAGGCGGGCAAGAATGTGAATAAAGGCC
GGATAAAACTTGTGCTTATTTTTCTTTACGGTCTTTAAAAAGGCCGTAATATCCAGCTGAACGGTCTGGT
TATAGGTACATTGAGCAACTGACTGAAATGCCTCAAAATGTTCTTTACGATGCCATTGGGATATATCAAC
GGTGGTATATCCAGTGATTTTTTTCTCCATTTTAGCTTCCTTAGCTCCTGAAAATCTCGATAACTCAAAA
AATACGCCCGGTAGTGATCTTATTTCATTATGGTGAAAGTTGGAACCTCTTACGTGCCGATCAACGTCTC
ATTTTCGCCAGATATCGACGTCTTAAGACCCACTTTCACATTTAAGTTGTTTTTCTAATCCGCATATGAT
CAATTCAAGGCCGAATAAGAAGGCTGGCTCTGCACCTTGGTGATCAAATAATTCGATAGCTTGTCGTAAT
AATGGCGGCATACTATCAGTAGTAGGTGTTTCCCTTTCTTCTTTAGCGACTTGATGCTCTTGATCTTCCA
ATACGCAACCTAAAGTAAAATGCCCCACAGCGCTGAGTGCATATAATGCATTCTCTAGTGAAAAACCTTG
TTGGCATAAAAAGGCTAATTGATTTTCGAGAGTTTCATACTGTTTTTCTGTAGGCCGTGTACCTAAATGT
ACTTTTGCTCCATCGCGATGACTTAGTAAAGCACATCTAAAACTTTTAGCGTTATTACGTAAAAAATCTT
GCCAGCTTTCCCCTTCTAAAGGGCAAAAGTGAGTATGGTGCCTATCTAACATCTCAATGGCTAAGGCGTC
GAGCAAAGCCCGCTTATTTTTTACATGCCAATACAATGTAGGCTGCTCTACACCTAGCTTCTGGGCGAGT
TTACGGGTTGTTAAACCTTCGATTCCGACCTCATTAAGCAGCTCTAATGCGCTGTTAATCACTTTACTTT
TATCTAATCTAGACATCATTAATTCCTAATTTTTGTTGACACTCTATCGTTGATAGAGTTATTTTACCAC
TCCCTATCAGTGATAGAGAAAAGAATTCAAAAGATCTAAAGAGGAGAAAGGATCTATGTCAATTTATCAA
GAATTTGTTAATAAATATAGTTTAAGTAAAACTCTAAGATTTGAGTTAATCCCACAGGGTAAAACACTTG
AAAACATAAAAGCAAGAGGTTTGATTTTAGATGATGAGAAAAGAGCTAAAGACTACAAAAAGGCTAAACA
AATAATTGATAAATATCATCAGTTTTTTATAGAGGAGATATTAAGTTCGGTTTGTATTAGCGAAGATTTA
TTACAAAACTATTCTGATGTTTATTTTAAACTTAAAAAGAGTGATGATGATAATCTACAAAAAGATTTTA
AAAGTGCAAAAGATACGATAAAGAAACAAATATCTGAATATATAAAGGACTCAGAGAAATTTAAGAATTT
GTTTAATCAAAACCTTATCGATGCTAAAAAAGGGCAAGAGTCAGATTTAATTCTATGGCTAAAGCAATCT
AAGGATAATGGTATAGAACTATTTAAAGCCAATAGTGATATCACAGATATAGATGAGGCGTTAGAAATAA
TCAAATCTTTTAAAGGTTGGACAACTTATTTTAAGGGTTTTCATGAAAATAGAAAAAATGTTTATAGTAG
CAATGATATTCCTACATCTATTATTTATAGGATAGTAGATGATAATTTGCCTAAATTTCTAGAAAATAAA
GCTAAGTATGAGAGTTTAAAAGACAAAGCTCCAGAAGCTATAAACTATGAACAAATTAAAAAAGATTTGG
CAGAAGAGCTAACCTTTGATATTGACTACAAAACATCTGAAGTTAATCAAAGAGTTTTTTCACTTGATGA
AGTTTTTGAGATAGCAAACTTTAATAATTATCTAAATCAAAGTGGTATTACTAAATTTAATACTATTATT
GGTGGTAAATTTGTAAATGGTGAAAATACAAAGAGAAAAGGTATAAATGAATATATAAATCTATACTCAC
AGCAAATAAATGATAAAACACTCAAAAAATATAAAATGAGTGTTTTATTTAAGCAAATTTTAAGTGATAC
AGAATCTAAATCTTTTGTAATTGATAAGTTAGAAGATGATAGTGATGTAGTTACAACGATGCAAAGTTTT
TATGAGCAAATAGCAGCTTTTAAAACAGTAGAAGAAAAATCTATTAAAGAAACACTATCTTTATTATTTG
ATGATTTAAAAGCTCAAAAACTTGATTTGAGTAAAATTTATTTTAAAAATGATAAATCTCTTACTGATCT
ATCACAACAAGTTTTTGATGATTATAGTGTTATTGGTACAGCGGTACTAGAATATATAACTCAACAAATA
GCACCTAAAAATCTTGATAACCCTAGTAAGAAAGAGCAAGAATTAATAGCCAAAAAAACTGAAAAAGCAA
AATACTTATCTCTAGAAACTATAAAGCTTGCCTTAGAAGAATTTAATAAGCATAGAGATATAGATAAACA
GTGTAGGTTTGAAGAAATACTTGCAAACTTTGCGGCTATTCCGATGATATTTGATGAAATAGCTCAAAAC
AAAGACAATTTGGCACAGATATCTATCAAATATCAAAATCAAGGTAAAAAAGACCTACTTCAAGCTAGTG
CGGAAGATGATGTTAAAGCTATCAAGGATCTTTTAGATCAAACTAATAATCTCTTACATAAACTAAAAAT
ATTTCATATTAGTCAGTCAGAAGATAAGGCAAATATTTTAGACAAGGATGAGCATTTTTATCTAGTATTT
GAGGAGTGCTACTTTGAGCTAGCGAATATAGTGCCTCTTTATAACAAAATTAGAAACTATATAACTCAAA
AGCCATATAGTGATGAGAAATTTAAGCTCAATTTTGAGAACTCGACTTTGGCTAATGGTTGGGATAAAAA
TAAAGAGCCTGACAATACGGCAATTTTATTTATCAAAGATGATAAATATTATCTGGGTGTGATGAATAAG
AAAAATAACAAAATATTTGATGATAAAGCTATCAAAGAAAATAAAGGCGAGGGTTATAAAAAAATTGTTT
ATAAACTTTTACCTGGCGCAAATAAAATGTTACCTAAGGTTTTCTTTTCTGCTAAATCTATAAAATTTTA
TAATCCTAGTGAAGATATACTTAGAATAAGAAATCATTCCACACATACAAAAAATGGTAGTCCTCAAAAA
GGATATGAAAAATTTGAGTTTAATATTGAAGATTGCCGAAAATTTATAGATTTTTATAAACAGTCTATAA
GTAAGCATCCGGAGTGGAAAGATTTTGGATTTAGATTTTCTGATACTCAAAGATATAATTCTATAGATGA
ATTTTATAGAGAAGTTGAAAATCAAGGCTACAAACTAACTTTTGAAAATATATCAGAGAGCTATATTGAT
AGCGTAGTTAATCAGGGTAAATTGTACCTATTCCAAATCTATAATAAAGATTTTTCAGCTTATAGCAAAG
GGCGACCAAATCTACATACTTTATATTGGAAAGCGCTGTTTGATGAGAGAAATCTTCAAGATGTGGTTTA
TAAGCTAAATGGTGAGGCAGAGCTTTTTTATCGTAAACAATCAATACCTAAAAAAATCACTCACCCAGCT
AAAGAGGCAATAGCTAATAAAAACAAAGATAATCCTAAAAAAGAGAGTGTTTTTGAATATGATTTAATCA
AAGATAAACGCTTTACTGAAGATAAGTTTTTCTTTCACTGTCCTATTACAATCAATTTTAAATCTAGTGG
AGCTAATAAGTTTAATGATGAAATCAATTTATTGCTAAAAGAAAAAGCAAATGATGTTCATATATTAAGT
ATAGCTAGAGGTGAAAGACATTTAGCTTACTATACTTTGGTAGATGGTAAAGGCAATATCATCAAACAAG
ATACTTTCAACATCATTGGTAATGATAGAATGAAAACAAACTACCATGATAAGCTTGCTGCAATAGAGAA
AGATAGGGATTCAGCTAGGAAAGACTGGAAAAAGATAAATAACATCAAAGAGATGAAAGAGGGCTATCTA
TCTCAGGTAGTTCATGAAATAGCTAAGCTAGTTATAGAGTATAATGCTATTGTGGTTTTTGAGGATTTAA
ATTTTGGATTTAAAAGAGGGCGTTTCAAGGTAGAGAAGCAGGTCTATCAAAAGTTAGAAAAAATGCTAAT
TGAGAAACTAAACTATCTAGTTTTCAAAGATAATGAGTTTGATAAAACTGGGGGAGTGCTTAGAGCTTAT
CAGCTAACAGCACCTTTTGAGACTTTTAAAAAGATGGGTAAACAAACAGGTATTATCTACTATGTACCAG
CTGGTTTTACTTCAAAAATTTGTCCTGTAACTGGTTTTGTAAATCAGTTATATCCTAAGTATGAAAGTGT
CAGCAAATCTCAAGAGTTCTTTAGTAAGTTTGACAAGATTTGTTATAACCTTGATAAGGGCTATTTTGAG
TTTAGTTTTGATTATAAAAACTTTGGTGACAAGGCTGCCAAAGGCAAGTGGACTATAGCTAGCTTTGGGA
GTAGATTGATTAACTTTAGAAATTCAGATAAAAATCATAATTGGGATACTCGAGAAGTTTATCCAACTAA
AGAGTTGGAGAAATTGCTAAAAGATTATTCTATCGAATATGGGCATGGCGAATGTATCAAAGCAGCTATT
TGCGGTGAGAGCGACAAAAAGTTTTTTGCTAAGCTAACTAGTGTCCTAAATACTATCTTACAAATGCGTA
ACTCAAAAACAGGTACTGAGTTAGATTATCTAATTTCACCAGTAGCAGATGTAAATGGCAATTTCTTTGA
TTCGCGACAGGCGCCAAAAAATATGCCTCAAGATGCTGATGCCAATGGTGCTTATCATATTGGGCTAAAA
GGTCTGATGCTACTAGGTAGGATCAAAAATAATCAAGAGGGCAAAAAACTCAATTTGGTTATCAAAAATG
AAGAGTATTTTGAGTTCGTGCAGAATAGGAATAACTAATTGAGAAGAGAAAAGAAAACCGCCGATCCTGT
CCACCGCATTACTGCAAGGTAGTGGACAAGACCGGCGGTCTTAAGTTTTTTGGCTGAATTAATTAAGGAC
CAAAACGAAAAAAGACGCTTTTCAGCGTCTTATTGTTCGTCTTTGGTACCGAGACCAGCTAGTTGTGGAG
GTGATCTACAACAGTAGAAATTAGCTAGCATAATACCTAGGACTGAGCTAGGTGTAAAATCCTATCTTAA
ACAAAATTATTTGTAGAGGTCATAAGTTTCGTCGCATTTCAGCGACTCATCAGTGGGCTTAGCCCAGACT
TATGACTGGATCCGGACCAAAACGAAAAAAGACGCTCGAAAGCGTCTCTTTTCTGGAATTTGGTACCGAG
ACCCGTGTGACCCGTTGGTGATCTACAACAGTAGAAATTAGCTAGCATAATACCAGCTAGTTGTGGAGGT
GTAAAAAGCTTAAACAAAATTATTTGTAGAGGACTGTTTCGGCCCTTTTGGGCCATCGTCAGGTCGGATA
CACATCCGGCGACAGTCTGGACCAAAACGAAAAAAGGCCCCCCTTTCGGGAGGCCTCTTTTCTGGAATTT
GGTACCGAGACCTAGGACTGAGCTAGGTGATCTACAACAGTAGAAATTAACCTTAACGATACGGTACGTT
TCGTATCATGTCAATTGGTAACGAATCAGATTCCACCGTACGTCGCGTATATAAACGCAGAAAGGCCCAC
CCGAAGGTGAGCCAGTGTGACTCTAGTAGAGAGCGTTCACCGACAAACAACAGATAAAACGAAAGGCCCA
GTCTTTCGACTGAGCCTTTCGTTTTATTTGATGCCTGGGGGTATGGGCCCTAGTTAACGCTGTGTACCCG
GACAAACACCATTAATCAGCAGGAAGGTAAATTCTTCAATATCCTGTTCAACGGTCAGCTGTTCGGTCAG
CAGGCGATACCAACAAAAACCAAAAATCATATCCAGCAGCAGTTCACGATTGGTATCTTTCGGCAGTTCA
CCATTGCTAATGGCATTTTCAACCAGTTTTTTCGGCATCTCACGACGACGTTCCATAAACTGATCTTTCA
GCTGGGTCAGGGTTGCAGGGTCCAGCTGTGCTTCTGCAATAACACAACGAAATGCTTCACCACAAATGGT
TTCACGCCAAACTTTCCACAGATTACGCAGCAGAAAATCCAGATCGGCTTTAAAGCTACCCAGATCCGGA
AATTTACGCACCTGTTCGCTTTCATTTTCATACACTTCGGCAATCAGTGCTGCTTTATTGGTCCACCAAC
GATAAATGGTCGGTTTGCTTGCACCGGCACGACGTGCAACGCTTTCAATGCTCAGACCGCTATAACCACA
TTCTTTCAGGATTTCAATGGTGCTGGTCAGAATTGCTTTATGGGTATGCGGACTACGCAGGCTACCAATG
CTGCTACGGCTCGGGGTACGTGCCATCTAGTATTTCTCCCTTTCAAACATAGTCCATAGTTAAACAAAAT
TATTTGTAGAGGTACGTTTCGGCCCTACCGGGCCATCTTCAGTGAGCGGGTATCACGCTCAGACGTACTG
CTAGCATAGTACCTAGGACTGAGCTAGCCGTAAAAGATCTTTAGAATTCCAGAAATCATCCTTAGCGAAA
GCTAAGGATTTTTTTTATCTGAAATTCTGCCTCGTGATACGCCTATTAATTAAGTACGGGTTTTGCTGCC
CGCAAACGGGCTGTTCTGGTGTTGCTAGTTTGTTATCAGAATCGCAGATCCGGCTTCAGCCGGTTTGCCG
GCTGAAAGCGCTATTTCTTCCAGAATTGCCATGATTTTTTCCCCACGGGAGGCGTCACTGGCTCCCGTGT
TGTCGGCAGCTTTGATTCGATAAGCAGCATCGCCTGTTTCAGGCTGTCTATGTGTGACTGTTGAGCTGTA
ACAAGTTGTCTCAGGTGTTCAATTTCATGTTCTAGTTGCTTTGTTTTACTGGTTTCACCTGTTCTATTAG
GTGTTACATGCTGTTCATCTGTTACATTGTCGATCTGTTCATGGTGAACAGCTTTGAATGCACCAAAAAC
TCGTAAAAGCTCTGATGTATCTATCTTTTTTACACCGTTTTCATCTGTGCATATGGACAGTTTTCCCTTT
GATATGTAACGGTGAACAGTTGTTCTACTTTTGTTTGTTAGTCTTGATGCTTCACTGATAGATACAAGAG
CCATAAGAACCTCAGATCCTTCCGTATTTAGCCAGTATGTTCTCTAGTGTGGTTCGTTGTTTTTGCGTGA
GCCATGAGAACGAACCATTGAGATCATACTTACTTTGCATGTCACTCAAAAATTTTGCCTCAAAACTGGT
GAGCTGAATTTTTGCAGTTAAAGCATCGTGTAGTGTTTTTCTTAGTCCGTTATGTAGGTAGGAATCTGAT
GTAATGGTTGTTGGTATTTTGTCACCATTCATTTTTATCTGGTTGTTCTCAAGTTCGGTTACGAGATCCA
TTTGTCTATCTAGTTCAACTTGGAAAATCAACGTATCAGTCGGGCGGCCTCGCTTATCAACCACCAATTT
CATATTGCTGTAAGTGTTTAAATCTTTACTTATTGGTTTCAAAACCCATTGGTTAAGCCTTTTAAACTCA
TGGTAGTTATTTTCAAGCATTAACATGAACTTAAATTCATCAAGGCTAATCTCTATATTTGCCTTGTGAG
TTTTCTTTTGTGTTAGTTCTTTTAATAACCACTCATAAATCCTCATAGAGTATTTGTTTTCAAAAGACTT
AACATGTTCCAGATTATATTTTATGAATTTTTTTAACTGGAAAAGATAAGGCAATATCTCTTCACTAAAA
ACTAATTCTAATTTTTCGCTTGAGAACTTGGCATAGTTTGTCCACTGGAAAATCTCAAAGCCTTTAACCA
AAGGATTCCTGATTTCCACAGTTCTCGTCATCAGCTCTCTGGTTGCTTTAGCTAATACACCATAAGCATT
TTCCCTACTGATGTTCATCATCTGAGCGTATTGGTTATAAGTGAACGATACCGTCCGTTCTTTCCTTGTA
GGGTTTTCAATCGTGGGGTTGAGTAGTGCCACACAGCATAAAATTAGCTTGGTTTCATGCTCCGTTAAGT
CATAGCGACTAATCGCTAGTTCATTTGCTTTGAAAACAACTAATTCAGACATACATCTCAATTGGTCTAG
GTGATTTTAATCACTATACCAATTGAGATGGGCTAGTCAATGATAATTACTAGTCCTTTTCCTTTGAGTT
GTGGGTATCTGTAAATTCTGCTAGACCTTTGCTGGAAAACTTGTAAATTCTGCTAGACCCTCTGTAAATT
CCGCTAGACCTTTGTGTGTTTTTTTTGTTTATATTCAAGTGGTTATAATTTATAGAATAAAGAAAGAATA
AAAAAAGATAAAAAGAATAGATCCCAGCCCTGTGTATAACTCACTACTTTAGTCAGTTCCGCAGTATTAC
AAAAGGATGTCGCAAACGCTGTTTGCTCCTCTACAAAACAGACCTTAAAACCCTAAAGGCTTAAGTAGCA
CCCTCGCAAGCTCGGGCAAATCGCTGAATATTCCTTTTGTCTCCGACCATCAGGCACCTGAGTCGCTGTC
TTTTTCGTGACATTCAGTTCGCTGCGCTCACGGCTCTGGCAGTGAATGGGGGTAAATGGCACTACAGGCG
CCTTTTATGGATTCATGCAAGGAAACTACCCATAATACAAGAAAAGCCCGTCACGGGCTTCTCAGGGCGT
TTTATGGCGGGTCTGCTATGTGGTGCTATCTGACTTTTTGCTGTTCAGCAGTTCCTGCCCTCTGATTTTC
CAGTCTGACCACTTCGGATTATCCCGTGACAGGTCATTCAGACTGGCTAATGCACCCAGTAAGGCAGCGG
TATCATCAACAGGCTTACCCGTCTTACTGTCCCTAGTGCTTGGCCTAGTATGCGTCTCCTTTACACCTCC
ACAACTAGCTGGTATTATGCTAGCAGCTGTCACCGGATGTGCTTTCCGGTCTGATGAGTCCGTGAGGACG
AAACAGCCTCTACAAATAATTTTGTTTAACTTTACAAAGAGGAGAAAGGTACCGCATGAGTAAAGGAGAA
GAACTTTTCACTGGAGTTGTCCCAATTCTTGTTGAATTAGATGGTGATGTTAATGGGCACAAATTTTCTG
TCAGTGGAGAGGGTGAAGGTGATGCAACATACGGAAAACTTACCCTTAAATTGATTTGCACTACTGGAAA
ACTACCTGTTCCATGGCCAACACTTGTCACTACTTTGGGTTATGGTGTTCAATGCTTTGCGAGATACCCA
GATCATATGAAACAGCATGACTTTTTCAAGAGTGCCATGCCCGAAGGTTATGTACAGGAAAGAACTATAT
TTTTCAAAGATGACGGGAACTACAAGACACGTGCTGAAGTCAAGTTTGAAGGTGATACCCTTGTTAATAG
AATCGAGTTAAAAGGTATTGATTTTAAAGAAGATGGAAACATTCTTGGACACAAATTGGAATACAACTAT
AACTCACACAATGTATACATCACGGCAGACAAACAAAAGAATGGAATCAAAGCGAACTTCAAAATTAGAC
ACAACATTGAAGATGGAGGTGTTCAACTAGCAGACCATTATCAACAAAATACTCCAATTGGCGATGGCCC
TGTCCTTTTACCAGACAACCATTACCTGTCCTACCAATCTAAGCTTTCGAAAGATCCCAACGAAAAGAGA
GACCACATGGTCCTTCTTGAGTTTGTAACAGCTGCTGGGATTACACATGGCATGGATGAACTATACAAAT
AAGCTTGATATCGAATTCCTGCAGCCCGGGGGATCCCATTGTACGCGTGCTAGAGGCATCAAATAAAACG
AAAGGCTCAGTCGAAAGACTGGGCCTTTCGTTTTATCTGTTGTTTGTCGGTGAACGCTCTCCTGAGTAGG
ACAAATTCTAGTGCTTGGATTCTCACCAATAAAAAACGCCCGGCGGCAACCGAGCGTTCTGAACAAATCC
AGATGGAGTTCTGAGGTCATTACTGGATCTATCAACAGGAGTCCAAGCGAGCTCGATATCAAA
Features (pLannotate 1.2.2; 19 found; start..end, strand, type, name):
      4..660     -  CDS            cat: CAT_ECOLX - Experimental evidence at protein level: Swiss-Prot protein existence level 1. This enzyme is an effector of chloramphenicol resistance in bacteria. From Escherichia coli. This protein is used as a marker in many commonly used cloning vectors, such as pACYC184.
    661..763     -  promoter       cat promoter: promoter of the E. coli cat gene encoding chloramphenicol acetyltransferase
    793..1416    -  CDS            TetR: tetracycline repressor TetR; tetR from transposon Tn10; TetR binds to the tetracycline operator tetO to inhibit transcription. This inhibition can be relieved by adding tetracycline or doxycycline.
   1435..1490    +  promoter       tetR/tetA promoters: tetR; overlapping promoters for bacterial tetR and tetA
   1526..5425    +  CDS            cas12a: CS12A_FRATN - Also known as cpf1 From Francisella tularensis subsp. novicida (strain U112).
   5624..5651    -  promoter       J23119 promoter (fragment): bacterial promoter (Registry of Standard Biological Parts BBa J23119)
   5690..5743    -  ncRNA          Hammerhead 3 (fragment): Accession: RF00008 - Hammerhead ribozyme (type III)
   6030..6046    -  promoter       J23119 promoter (fragment): bacterial promoter (Registry of Standard Biological Parts BBa J23119)
   6146..6173    -  terminator     T7Te terminator: phage T7 early transcription terminator
   6189..6260    -  terminator     rrnB T1 terminator: transcription terminator T1 from the E. coli rrnB gene
   7010..7028    -  promoter       J23119(SpeI) promoter (fragment): bacterial promoter (Registry of Standard Biological Parts BBa J23119) modified to end with an SpeI site
   7052..7095    +  terminator     bacterial terminator: putative bacterial transcription terminator
   7642..8592    -  CDS            Rep101: RepA protein needed for replication with the pSC101 origin; rep101
   8640..8862    -  rep_origin     pSC101 ori: low-copy replication origin that requires the Rep101 protein
   9407..9456    +  misc_RNA       sTRSV HHRz: hammerhead ribozyme from the tobacco ringspot virus satellite RNA (Khvorova et al., 2003)
   9509..10219   +  CDS            SYFP2: SYFP2 is a basic (constitutively fluorescent) yellow fluorescent protein published in 2006, derived from Aequorea victoria. It is reported to be a very rapidly-maturing monomer with moderate acid sensitivity.
  10219..10256   -  misc_feature   MCS (fragment): pBluescript multiple cloning site
  10280..10366   +  terminator     rrnB T1 terminator: Escherichia coli rrnB; transcription terminator T1 from the E. coli rrnB gene
  10379..10473   -  terminator     lambda t0 terminator: transcription terminator from phage lambda
