[The description below was written by a language model from this plasmid's Addgene catalogue record and pLannotate feature annotations shown in this document.]
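Description:
pJK520 is a 10.5 kb low-copy bacterial expression and CRISPR plasmid built on a pSC101 backbone. It replicates through the pSC101 origin together with the plasmid-encoded Rep101 (RepA) protein, and it is selected with chloramphenicol through a cat gene driven by its native promoter. It was built as part of an effort to make an RNA-based synthetic oscillator in bacteria that uses deactivated CRISPR-Cas repression instead of protein repressors. This version is recorded as a two-step ("2x") crRNA cascade, not as a closed oscillator loop.

The plasmid carries three functional modules. The first is Francisella novicida dCas12a (dCpf1) with the nuclease-inactivating D917A mutation, so it binds crRNA-specified DNA targets and blocks transcription without cutting them. The feature table places this ORF downstream of the divergent tetR/tetA promoter region, with TetR encoded alongside, which suggests that dCas12a expression is inducible with tetracycline-class compounds. The second module is a roughly 1.5 kb synthetic crRNA region described as PphlF-TA1 within the oscillator crRNA set. The annotation there shows several fragments resembling J23119-type promoters, a hammerhead ribozyme fragment, and T7Te and rrnB T1 terminators, consistent with separately insulated crRNA transcription units, each able to repress the next unit's promoter. The record gives no individual targets or wiring, and no PhlF repressor gene is annotated on this plasmid. The third module is the PA4-mVenus reporter. Its yellow fluorescent protein ORF, which the annotation tool matched to the close relative SYFP2, follows an sTRSV hammerhead ribozyme insulator and ends with the rrnB T1 and lambda t0 terminators. Fluorescence from this reporter reads out the activity of the dCas12a-repressible PA4 promoter, and so the output of the cascade.
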