Addgene plasmid #155386: pJK520
Purpose: PphlF-TA1 crRNAs, 2x cascade. dCas12a (D917A) + PA4-mVenus
Depositing lab: Pamela Silver. Depositing organization: Harvard Medical School. Publication: Toward a translationally independent RNA-based synthetic oscillator using deactivated CRISPR-Cas. Kuo J, Yuan R, Sanchez C, Paulsson J, Silver PA. Nucleic Acids Res. 2020 Aug 20;48(14):8165-8177. doi: 10.1093/nar/gkaa557. PubMed 32609820.
Backbone
  Vector backbone: SC101
  Total vector size (bp): 10493
  Vector type: Bacterial Expression, CRISPR
Growth in bacteria
  Bacterial resistance: Chloramphenicol, 25 μg/mL
  Growth temperature: 37°C
  Growth strain: DH5alpha
  Copy number: Low Copy
Gene/Insert 1
  Gene/Insert name: dCas12a (F. novicida) (alt name: dCpf1)
  Species: Francisella tularensis subsp. novicida
  Insert size (bp): 3903
  Mutation: D917A (nuclease-deactivating)
Gene/Insert 2
  Gene/Insert name: PA4-mVenus
  Insert size (bp): 997
Gene/Insert 3
  Gene/Insert name: PphlF-TA1 in dCas12a oscillator crRNAs
  Species: Synthetic
  Insert size (bp): 1508
Resource information
  A portion of this plasmid was derived from a plasmid made by: Feng Zhang (Addgene #69973); pLPT119 (Johan Paulsson, Addgene #85526)
Terms and licenses: Academic/Nonprofit Terms; Industry Terms: Not Available to Industry
How to cite: pJK520 was a gift from Pamela Silver (Addgene plasmid # 155386 ; http://n2t.net/addgene:155386 ; RRID:Addgene_155386)
